Addgene plasmid #197558: B52_puro_gRNA_3418711_KCNB2
Purpose: gRNA targeting upstream region of KCNB2 (site 3418711, control for epigenetic targeting)
Depositing lab: Darius Bägli. Depositing organization: Hospital for Sick Children.
Backbone
  Vector backbone: CMV+Puro_B52
  Backbone manufacturer: Bagli Lab
  Backbone size w/o insert (bp): 4044
  Total vector size (bp): 4778
  Modifications to backbone: addition of gRNA to region 3418711 upstream of KCNB2
  Vector type: Mammalian Expression ; gRNA with puromycin selection
  Selectable markers: Puromycin
Growth in bacteria
  Bacterial resistance: Ampicillin, 100 μg/mL
  Growth temperature: 37°C
  Growth strain: DH5alpha
  Copy number: Unknown
Gene/Insert
  Gene/Insert name: upstream KCNB2 promoter gRNA (alt name: upstream Kv2.2 promoter gRNA at chr5:3418711 site)
  Species: R. norvegicus (rat)
  Insert size (bp): 734
  GenBank ID: NM_054000
  Entrez Gene: Kcnb2 (a.k.a. Kv2.2)
  Promoter: U6
  Tag / fusion protein: puromycin resistance cassette under CMV promotion
  Cloning method: Restriction Enzyme; 5′ cloning site KpnI (unknown if destroyed); 3′ cloning site XbaI (unknown if destroyed)
  Sequencing primers: 5′ waiting to find; 3′ waiting to find
Resource information
  A portion of this plasmid was derived from a plasmid made by: We had help from Genscript with the cloning, though the design was ours.
Terms and licenses: Academic/Nonprofit Terms; Industry Terms: Not Available to Industry
Depositor comments: Any publications using this clone should state: "we thank the laboratory of Darius Bagli for the use of this clone". In addition, we have a forthcoming article which can be referenced once it is published.
How to cite: B52_puro_gRNA_3418711_KCNB2 was a gift from Darius Bägli (Addgene plasmid # 197558 ; http://n2t.net/addgene:197558 ; RRID:Addgene_197558)
