[The description below was written by a language model from this plasmid's Addgene catalogue record and pLannotate feature annotations shown in this document.]
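Description:
B52_puro_gRNA_3418711_KCNB2 is a mammalian guide RNA expression plasmid built on the CMV+Puro_B52 backbone. It delivers a Streptococcus pyogenes Cas9-type gRNA directed at a site upstream of the rat Kcnb2 (Kv2.2) promoter, designated chr5:3418711. According to the catalogue entry, this guide serves as a control in epigenetic targeting experiments, presumably alongside a separately supplied Cas9-based effector, since no Cas9 coding sequence is annotated in this plasmid. It is propagated in E. coli through a high-copy ColE1/pUC-type origin and selected with ampicillin via the β-lactamase gene and its native promoter.

The annotated sequence shows two tandem cassettes in the same orientation, each consisting of a human U6 RNA polymerase III promoter followed by a short gap, where a spacer would sit, and the SpCas9 gRNA scaffold. The record describes only a single target site and does not say whether both positions carry a guide or what the second one contains. A fragment of a Gateway attB1 site lies upstream of the first U6 promoter. Downstream of the gRNA units, a CMV enhancer and a hybrid chicken β-actin/minute virus of mice intron precede the puromycin N-acetyltransferase coding sequence. This matches the catalogue's description of a CMV-driven puromycin cassette, which allows transfected mammalian cells to be enriched or selected. No polyadenylation signal is annotated.

The sizes in the record disagree. The catalogue lists a 4,044 bp backbone, a 734 bp insert cloned between KpnI and XbaI, and a 4,778 bp total, whereas the sequence behind the feature table is a partial NGS result of 4,045 nt that already includes the U6–scaffold region.
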