Features (pLannotate 1.2.2; 11 found; start..end, strand, type, name):
     13..30      +  protein_bind   attB1 (fragment): mutant version of attB; recombination site for the Gateway® BP reaction BP Clonase™
     82..322     +  promoter       U6 promoter: RNA polymerase III promoter for human U6 snRNA
    351..426     +  misc_RNA       gRNA scaffold: guide RNA scaffold for the Streptococcus pyogenes CRISPR/Cas9 system
    440..680     +  promoter       U6 promoter: RNA polymerase III promoter for human U6 snRNA
    707..782     +  misc_RNA       gRNA scaffold: guide RNA scaffold for the Streptococcus pyogenes CRISPR/Cas9 system
    807..1092    +  enhancer       CMV enhancer: human cytomegalovirus immediate early enhancer; contains an 18-bp deletion relative to the standard CMV enhancer
   1372..1600    +  intron         hybrid intron: hybrid between chicken β-actin (CBA) and minute virus of mice (MMV) introns (Gray et al., 2011)
   1618..2217    +  CDS            PuroR (fragment): puromycin N-acetyltransferase; pac from Streptomyces; confers resistance to puromycin
   2296..2884    -  rep_origin     ori: high-copy-number ColE1/pMB1/pBR322/pUC origin of replication
   3055..3915    -  CDS            AmpR: β-lactamase; bla; confers resistance to ampicillin, carbenicillin, and related antibiotics
   3916..4020    -  promoter       AmpR promoter: bla
>Addgene plasmid #197558 | B52_puro_gRNA_3418711_KCNB2 | addgene full sequence | sequence record 388709 | Addgene Partial NGS Result
GACGTCGCTAGCTGTACAAAAAAGCAGGCTTTAAAGGAACCAATTCAGTCGACTGGATCCGGTACCAAGG
TCGGGCAGGAAGAGGGCCTATTTCCCATGATTCCTTCATATTTGCATATACGATACAAGGCTGTTAGAGA
GATAATTAGAATTAATTTGACTGTAAACACAAAGATATTAGTACAAAATACGTGACGTAGAAAGTAATAA
TTTCTTGGGTAGTTTGCAGTTTTAAAATTATGTTTTAAAATGGACTATCATATGCTTACCGTAACTTGAA
AGTATTTCGATTTCTTGGCTTTATATATCTTGTGGAAAGGACGAAACACCGCATCCCCGCCGCCCACCCC
GTTTTAGAGCTAGAAATAGCAAGTTAAAATAAGGCTAGTCCGTTATCAACTTGAAAAAGTGGCACCGAGT
CGGTGCTTTTTTTAAGCTTGAGGGCCTATTTCCCATGATTCCTTCATATTTGCATATACGATACAAGGCT
GTTAGAGAGATAATTGGAATTAATTTGACTGTAAACACAAAGATATTAGTACAAAATACGTGACGTAGAA
AGTAATAATTTCTTGGGTAGTTTGCAGTTTTAAAATTATGTTTTAAAATGGACTATCATATGCTTACCGT
AACTTGAAAGTATTTCGATTTCTTGGCTTTATATATCTTGTGGAAAGGACGAAACACCGGGTCTTCGAGA
AGACCTGTTTTAGAGCTAGAAATAGCAAGTTAAAATAAGGCTAGTCCGTTATCAACTTGAAAAAGTGGCA
CCGAGTCGGTGCTTTTTTTCTAGAGAATTCCTCGAGCGTTACATAACTTACGGTAAATGGCCCGCCTGGC
TGACCGCCCAACGACCCCCGCCCATTGACGTCAATAGTAACGCCAATAGGGACTTTCCATTGACGTCAAT
GGGTGGAGTATTTACGGTAAACTGCCCACTTGGCAGTACATCAAGTGTATCATATGCCAAGTACGCCCCC
TATTGACGTCAATGACGGTAAATGGCCCGCCTGGCATTGTGCCCAGTACATGACCTTATGGGACTTTCCT
ACTTGGCAGTACATCTACGTATTAGTCATCGCTATTACCATGGTCGAGGTGAGCCCCACGTTCTGCTTCA
CTCTCCCCATCTCCCCCCCCTCCCCACCCCCAATTTTGTATTTATTTATTTTTTAATTATTTTGTGCAGC
GATGGGGGCGGGGGGGGGGGGGGGGCGCGCGCCRGGSGGGGGGGGGGGGGGGGGGGGGGGGGGGGGGGSG
RGGSGGRGRGGKGSGGCGGCAGCCAATCAGAGCGGCGCGCTCCGAAAGTTTCCTTTTATGGCGAGGCGGC
GGCGGCGGCGGCCCTATAAAAAGCGAAGCGCGCGGCGGGCGGGAGTCGCTGCGACGCTGCCTTCGCCCCG
TGCCCCGCTCCGCCGCCGCCTCGCGCCGCCCGCCCCGGCTCTGACTGACCGCGTTACTCCCACAGGTGAG
CGGGCGGGACGGCCCTTCTCCTCCGGGCTGTAATTAGCTGAGCAAGAGGTAAGGGTTTAAGGGATGGTTG
GTTGGTGGGGTATTAATGTTTAATTACCTGGAGCACCTGCCTGAAATCACTTTTTTTCAGGTTGGACCGG
TGCCACCATGACCGAGTACAAGCCCACGGTGCGCCTCGCCACCCGCGACGACGTCCCCAGGGCCGTACGC
ACCCTCGCCGCCGCGTTCGCCGACTACCCCGCCACGCGCCACACCGTCGATCCGGACCGCCACATCGAGC
GGGTCACCGAGCTGCAAGAACTCTTCCTCACGCGCGTCGGGCTCGACATCGGCAAGGTGTGGGTCGCGGA
CGACGGCGCCGCGGTGGCGGTCTGGACCACGCCGGAGAGCGTCGAAGCGGGGGCGGTGTTCGCCGAGATC
GGCCCGCGCATGGCCGAGTTGAGCGGTTCCCGGCTGGCCGCGCAGCAACAGATGGAAGGCCTCCTGGCGC
CGCACCGGCCCAAGGAGCCCGCGTGGTTCCTGGCCACCGTCGGCGTCTCGCCCGACCACCAGGGCAAGGG
TCTGGGCAGCGCCGTCGTGCTCCCCGGAGTGGAGGCGGCCGAGCGCGCCGGGGTGCCCGCCTTCCTGGAG
ACCTCCGCGCCCCACAACCTCCCCTTCTACGAGCGGCTCGGCTTCACCGTCACCGCCGACGTCGAGGTGC
CCGAAGGACCGCGCACCTGGTGCATGACCCGCAAGCCCGGTGCCTGAGTACCTCTCTACATATGACATGT
GAGCAAAAGGCCAGCAAAAGGCCAGGAACCGTAAAAAGGCCGCGTTGCTGGCGTTTTTCCATAGGCTCCG
CCCCCCTGACGAGCATCACAAAAATCGACGCTCAAGTCAGAGGTGGCGAAACCCGACAGGACTATAAAGA
TACCAGGCGTTTCCCCCTGGAAGCTCCCTCGTGCGCTCTCCTGTTCCGACCCTGCCGCTTACCGGATACC
TGTCCGCCTTTCTCCCTTCGGGAAGCGTGGCGCTTTCTCATAGCTCACGCTGTAGGTATCTCAGTTCGGT
GTAGGTCGTTCGCTCCAAGCTGGGCTGTGTGCACGAACCCCCCGTTCAGCCCGACCGCTGCGCCTTATCC
GGTAACTATCGTCTTGAGTCCAACCCGGTAAGACACGACTTATCGCCACTGGCAGCAGCCACTGGTAACA
GGATTAGCAGAGCGAGGTATGTAGGCGGTGCTACAGAGTTCTTGAAGTGGTGGCCTAACTACGGCTACAC
TAGAAGAACAGTATTTGGTATCTGCGCTCTGCTGAAGCCAGTTACCTTCGGAAAAAGAGTTGGTAGCTCT
TGATCCGGCAAACAAACCACCGCTGGTAGCGGTGGTTTTTTTGTTTGCAAGCAGCAGATTACGCGCAGAA
AAAAAGGATCTCAAGAAGATCCTTTGATCTTTTCTACGGGGTCTGACGCTCAGTGGAACGAAAACTCACG
TTAAGGGATTTTGGTCATGAGATTATCAAAAAGGATCTTCACCTAGATCCTTTTAAATTAAAAATGAAGT
TTTAAATCAATCTAAAGTATATATGAGTAAACTTGGTCTGACAGTTACCAATGCTTAATCAGTGAGGCAC
CTATCTCAGCGATCTGTCTATTTCGTTCATCCATAGTTGCCTGACTCCCCGTCGTGTAGATAACTACGAT
ACGGGAGGGCTTACCATCTGGCCCCAGTGCTGCAATGATACCGCGAGACCCACGCTCACCGGCTCCAGAT
TTATCAGCAATAAACCAGCCAGCCGGAAGGGCCGAGCGCAGAAGTGGTCCTGCAACTTTATCCGCCTCCA
TCCAGTCTATTAATTGTTGCCGGGAAGCTAGAGTAAGTAGTTCGCCAGTTAATAGTTTGCGCAACGTTGT
TGCCATTGCTACAGGCATCGTGGTGTCACGCTCGTCGTTTGGTATGGCTTCATTCAGCTCCGGTTCCCAA
CGATCAAGGCGAGTTACATGATCCCCCATGTTGTGCAAAAAAGCGGTTAGCTCCTTCGGTCCTCCGATCG
TTGTCAGAAGTAAGTTGGCCGCAGTGTTATCACTCATGGTTATGGCAGCACTGCATAATTCTCTTACTGT
CATGCCATCCGTAAGATGCTTTTCTGTGACTGGTGAGTACTCAACCAAGTCATTCTGAGAATAGTGTATG
CGGCGACCGAGTTGCTCTTGCCCGGCGTCAATACGGGATAATACCGCGCCACATAGCAGAACTTTAAAAG
TGCTCATCATTGGAAAACGTTCTTCGGGGCGAAAACTCTCAAGGATCTTACCGCTGTTGAGATCCAGTTC
GATGTAACCCACTCGTGCACCCAACTGATCTTCAGCATCTTTTACTTTCACCAGCGTTTCTGGGTGAGCA
AAAACAGGAAGGCAAAATGCCGCAAAAAAGGGAATAAGGGCGACACGGAAATGTTGAATACTCATACTCT
TCCTTTTTCAATATTATTGAAGCATTTATCAGGGTTATTGTCTCATGAGCGGATACATATTTGAATGTAT
TTAGAAAAATAAACAAATAGGGGTTCCGCGCACATTTCCCCGAAAAGTGCCACCT
